Addgene plasmid #126593: FLAG-SENP2 NPm
Purpose: Expresses siRNA resistant SENP2 (nuclear pore mutant) in mammalian cells, Dox inducible in TetR cell lines
Depositing lab: Joanna Morris. Depositing organization: University of Birmingham. Publication: The deSUMOylase SENP2 coordinates homologous recombination and nonhomologous end joining by independent mechanisms. Garvin AJ, Walker AK, Densham RM, Chauhan AS, Stone HR, Mackay HL, Jamshad M, Starowicz K, Daza-Martin M, Ronson GE, Lanz AJ, Beesley JF, Morris JR. Genes Dev. 2019 Mar 1;33(5-6):333-347. doi: 10.1101/gad.321125.118. Epub 2019 Feb 22. PubMed 30796017.
Backbone
  Vector backbone: pcDNA5/FRT/TO
  Backbone manufacturer: Invitrogen
  Backbone size w/o insert (bp): 5137
  Total vector size (bp): 6733
  Vector type: Mammalian Expression
  Selectable markers: Hygromycin
Growth in bacteria
  Bacterial resistance: Ampicillin, 100 μg/mL
  Growth temperature: 37°C
  Growth strain: DH5alpha
  Copy number: High Copy
Gene/Insert
  Gene/Insert name: SENP2
  Species: H. sapiens (human)
  Insert size (bp): 1596
  Mutation: Deletion of amino acids 1-65 and L329A/L331A in the NES
  GenBank ID: 59343
  Entrez Gene: SENP2 (a.k.a. AXAM2, SMT3IP2)
  Promoter: CMV
  Tag / fusion protein: FLAG (N terminal on insert)
  Cloning method: Restriction Enzyme; 5′ cloning site Kpn I (unknown if destroyed); 3′ cloning site Eco RV (unknown if destroyed)
  Sequencing primers: 5′ CMV_F; 3′ bGH_R
Terms and licenses: Academic/Nonprofit Terms; Industry Terms: Not Available to Industry
Depositor comments: Deletion of N terminus to remove nuclear pore targetting sequence and mutation of two residues in the NES to reduce nuclear export. The NPm mutant is expressed in the nucleoplasm and partially in the cytoplasm.
How to cite: FLAG-SENP2 NPm was a gift from Joanna Morris (Addgene plasmid # 126593 ; http://n2t.net/addgene:126593 ; RRID:Addgene_126593)
