[The description below was written by a language model from this plasmid's Addgene catalogue record and pLannotate feature annotations shown in this document.]
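Description:
FLAG-SENP2 NPm is a mammalian expression plasmid built on the pcDNA5/FRT/TO backbone, designed for tetracycline/doxycycline-regulated expression of a mutant form of the human deSUMOylase SENP2. It is maintained in E. coli as a high-copy plasmid through a ColE1/pUC-type origin and an ampicillin resistance gene. The expression cassette is driven by the CMV immediate early enhancer and promoter. This is followed by two short elements that the annotation software labels as tet-operator-containing promoter fragments, which correspond to the tandem tet operators of the backbone. In cell lines expressing the Tet repressor, transcription is held off until doxycycline is added. The transcript is terminated by the bGH polyadenylation signal.

The insert encodes SENP2 with an N-terminal FLAG tag and is described as siRNA resistant, so the transgene can be expressed while the endogenous protein is depleted. The "nuclear pore mutant" lacks amino acids 1–65, which removes the nuclear pore targeting sequence. It also carries L329A/L331A substitutions in the nuclear export signal to reduce export. According to the depositor, the resulting protein is found in the nucleoplasm and partly in the cytoplasm.

Downstream of the cassette is an FRT site placed directly before a hygromycin resistance coding sequence and an SV40 poly(A) signal. In this backbone, FLP-mediated recombination into a genomic FRT site in a suitable host line places the hygromycin gene under a resident promoter, allowing selection of isogenic stable integrants. The construct is suited to inducible complementation experiments that test how SENP2 localisation contributes to its functions, and the associated study addressed homologous recombination and nonhomologous end joining. The sequenced record (6,709 nt) is slightly shorter than the listed total size.
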