Features (pLannotate 1.2.2; 22 found; start..end, strand, type, name):
      1..380     +  enhancer       CMV enhancer: human cytomegalovirus immediate early enhancer
    381..584     +  promoter       CMV promoter: human cytomegalovirus (CMV) immediate early promoter
    586..605     +  promoter       PLtetO-1 promoter (fragment): modified phage lambda PL promoter with tet operator sites (Lutz and Bujard, 1997)
    607..626     +  promoter       PLtetO-1 promoter (fragment): modified phage lambda PL promoter with tet operator sites (Lutz and Bujard, 1997)
    634..667     +  promoter       TRE3GV promoter (fragment): 3rd-generation Tet-responsive promoter that can be activated by binding of Tet-On® 3G, optimized for retroviral and lentiviral vectors
    762..782     +  CDS            FLAG (fragment): FLAG® epitope tag, followed by an enterokinase cleavage site
    786..2360    +  CDS            SENP2 (fragment): SENP2_HUMAN - Also known as KIAA1331. Experimental evidence at protein level: Swiss-Prot protein existence level 1. Protease that catalyzes two essential functions in the SUMO pathway. The first is the hydrolysis of an alpha-linked peptide bond at the C-terminal end of the small ubiquitin-like modifier (SUMO) propeptides, SUMO1, SUMO2 and SUMO3 leading to the mature form of the proteins. The second is the deconjugation of SUMO1, SUMO2 and SUMO3 from targeted proteins, by cleaving an epsilon-linked peptide bond between the C-terminal glycine of the mature SUMO and the lysine epsilon-amino group
   2433..2657    +  polyA_signal   bGH poly(A) signal: bovine growth hormone polyadenylation signal
   2661..2682    +  promoter       SV40 promoter (fragment): SV40 enhancer and early promoter
   2703..2936    +  rep_origin     f1 ori (fragment) (sequence partly withheld): f1 bacteriophage origin of replication; arrow indicates direction of (+) strand synthesis
   2941..2988    +  protein_bind   FRT: FLP-mediated recombination occurs in the 8-bp core sequence TCTAGAAA (Turan and Bode, 2011). FLP recombinase from the Saccharomyces cerevisiae 2μ plasmid
   2996..4018    +  CDS            HygR: aminoglycoside phosphotransferase from E. coli; aph(4)-Ia; confers resistance to hygromycin
   4028..4153    +  CDS            ble (fragment): BLE_KLEPN - Experimental evidence at protein level: Swiss-Prot protein existence level 1. Binding protein with a strong affinity to the bleomycin family of antibiotics. Binds to CL990; an antimitotic-antibiotic compound. From Klebsiella pneumoniae.
   4148..4269    +  polyA_signal   SV40 poly(A) signal: SV40 polyadenylation signal
   4342..4358    -  protein_bind   lac operator: The lac repressor binds to the lac operator to inhibit transcription in E. coli. This inhibition can be relieved by adding lactose or isopropyl-β-D-thiogalactopyranoside (IPTG). lac repressor encoded by lacI
   4366..4396    -  promoter       lac promoter: promoter for the E. coli lac operon
   4411..4432    -  protein_bind   CAP binding site: CAP binding activates transcription in the presence of cAMP. E. coli catabolite activator protein
   4445..4537    -  CDS            lacI (fragment): lac repressor; lacI; The lac repressor binds to the lac operator to inhibit transcription in E. coli. This inhibition can be relieved by adding lactose or isopropyl-β-D-thiogalactopyranoside (IPTG).
   4720..5308    -  rep_origin     ori: high-copy-number ColE1/pMB1/pBR322/pUC origin of replication
   5479..6339    -  CDS            AmpR: β-lactamase; bla; confers resistance to ampicillin, carbenicillin, and related antibiotics
   6340..6444    -  promoter       AmpR promoter: bla
   6503..6555    -  misc_feature   bom (fragment): basis of mobility region from pBR322
>Addgene plasmid #126593 | FLAG-SENP2 NPm | addgene full sequence | sequence record 258816 | Addgene NGS Result
GACATTGATTATTGACTAGTTATTAATAGTAATCAATTACGGGGTCATTAGTTCATAGCCCATATATGGA
GTTCCGCGTTACATAACTTACGGTAAATGGCCCGCCTGGCTGACCGCCCAACGACCCCCGCCCATTGACG
TCAATAATGACGTATGTTCCCATAGTAACGCCAATAGGGACTTTCCATTGACGTCAATGGGTGGAGTATT
TACGGTAAACTGCCCACTTGGCAGTACATCAAGTGTATCATATGCCAAGTACGCCCCCTATTGACGTCAA
TGACGGTAAATGGCCCGCCTGGCATTATGCCCAGTACATGACCTTATGGGACTTTCCTACTTGGCAGTAC
ATCTACGTATTAGTCATCGCTATTACCATGGTGATGCGGTTTTGGCAGTACATCAATGGGCGTGGATAGC
GGTTTGACTCACGGGGATTTCCAAGTCTCCACCCCATTGACGTCAATGGGAGTTTGTTTTGGCACCAAAA
TCAACGGGACTTTCCAAAATGTCGTAACAACTCCGCCCCATTGACGCAAATGGGCGGTAGGCGTGTACGG
TGGGAGGTCTATATAAGCAGAGCTCTCCCTATCAGTGATAGAGATCTCCCTATCAGTGATAGAGATCGTC
GACGAGCTCGTTTAGTGAACCGTCAGATCGCCTGGAGACGCCATCCACGCTGTTTTGACCTCCATAGAAG
ACACCGGGACCGATCCAGCCTCCGGACTCTAGCGTTTAAACTTAAGCTTGGTACCATGGACTACAAGGAC
GACGATGACAAGATCGATGCTGCCAGCTTATTTGGATTCCCATTCCAGCTGACCACAAAGCCCATGGTAA
CTTCTGCTTGTAATGGAACACGGAATGTGGCCCCTTCAGGAGAGGTATTTTCGAACTCTTCATCTTGTGA
ACTGACAGGTTCTGGATCCTGGAACAACATGCTGAAACTGGGTAATAAATCTCCTAATGGAATAAGTGAC
TATCCAAAGATCAGAGTGACAGTTACCCGAGATCAGCCACGCAGAGTCCTGCCTTCCTTTGGTTTTACTT
TGAACTCAGAAGGCTGTAATAGAAGACCAGGTGGCCGTCGCCATAGCAAAGGTAATCCAGAGAGTTCTTT
AATGTGGAAACCTCAGGAACAGGCTGTAACAGAGATGATTTCTGAAGAGAGTGGCAAGGGTCTGAGGCGT
CCCCATTGTACTGTGGAGGAGGGTGTTCAAAAAGAGGAAAGAGAGAAGTACCGAAAGTTATTGGAACGAC
TTAAAGAAAGTGGTCATGGAAACTCTGTCTGTCCTGTAACTTCAAATTATCACAGTTCTCAAAGAAGTCA
GATGGACACATTAAAGACCAAAGGCTGGGGGGAAGAGCAAAATCACGGAGTCAAAACAACTCAGTTTGTT
CCAAAACAATATAGACTTGTTGAAACAAGGGGACCTCTATGTTCATTGAGAAGTGAAAAGAGGTGTTCAA
AGGGGAAAATTACTGATACAGAGACGATGGTCGGAATCAGATTTGAAAATGAAAGTAGGAGGGGATACCA
ACTGGAGCCTGACCTATCAGAAGAAGTGTCGGCCCGAGCCCGCGCGGGCAGTGGAAGCAATGGCTTACTC
AGGAGGAAAGTGTCAATAATTGAGACAAAGGAAAAGAATTGCTCAGGCAAAGAGAGGGACAGAAGAACGG
ACGATCTCCTTGAACTTACAGAGGACATGGAAAAGGAAATCAGTAATGCCCTAGGCCATGGCCCACAGGA
TGAAATCCTAAGTAGTGCTTTCAAATTGCGAATTACTCGAGGAGACATACAAACATTAAAGAACTATCAC
TGGCTCAATGATGAAGTCATTAATTTTTACATGAATCTTCTGGTGGAAAGAAATAAAAAGCAAGGCTATC
CAGCACTTCATGTATTCAGTACTTTCTTCTATCCTAAATTAAAGTCTGGGGGTTACCAAGCAGTGAAACG
ATGGACCAAAGGGGTAAATCTCTTTGAACAAGAAATTATTCTGGTGCCTATTCATCGGAAGGTACATTGG
AGCCTGGTGGTGATTGACCTAAGAAAAAAGTGTCTTAAATATCTGGATTCTATGGGACAAAAGGGCCACA
GGATCTGTGAGATTCTCCTTCAGTATTTACAGGATGAAAGTAAGACCAAAAGAAATAGTGATCTGAATCT
TTTAGAGTGGACCCATCACAGCATGAAACCACACGAGATTCCTCAACAGCTGAATGGGAGTGATTGTGGA
ATGTTTACTTGTAAATATGCAGATTATATTTCTAGGGACAAACCTATCACATTTACTCAGCACCAGATGC
CTCTCTTCCGGAAGAAGATGGTGTGGGAAATCCTTCATCAGCAGTTGCTGTGAAATGATATCCAGCACAG
TGGCGGCCGCTCGAGTCTAGAGGGCCCGTTTAAACCCGCTGATCAGCCTCGACTGTGCCTTCTAGTTGCC
AGCCATCTGTTGTTTGCCCCTCCCCCGTGCCTTCCTTGACCCTGGAAGGTGCCACTCCCACTGTCCTTTC
CTAATAAAATGAGGAAATTGCATCGCATTGTCTGAGTAGGTGTCATTCTATTCTGGGGGGTGGGGTGGGG
CAGGACAGCAAGGGGGAGGATTGGGAAGACAATAGCAGGCATGCTGGGGATGCGGTGGGCTCTATGGCTT
CTGAGGCGGAAAGAACCAGCTGGGGCTCTAGGGGGTATCCCC
[124 nt withheld, positions 2703-2826]
C
[91 nt withheld, positions 2828-2918]
AGGGTGATGGTTCACGTACCTAGAAGTTCCTATTCCGAAGTTCCTATTCTCTAGAAAGTATAGGAACTTC
CTTGGCCAAAAAGCCTGAACTCACCGCGACGTCTGTCGAGAAGTTTCTGATCGAAAAGTTCGACAGCGTC
TCCGACCTGATGCAGCTCTCGGAGGGCGAAGAATCTCGTGCTTTCAGCTTCGATGTAGGAGGGCGTGGAT
ATGTCCTGCGGGTAAATAGCTGCGCCGATGGTTTCTACAAAGATCGTTATGTTTATCGGCACTTTGCATC
GGCCGCGCTCCCGATTCCGGAAGTGCTTGACATTGGGGAATTCAGCGAGAGCCTGACCTATTGCATCTCC
CGCCGTGCACAGGGTGTCACGTTGCAAGACCTGCCTGAAACCGAACTGCCCGCTGTTCTGCAGCCGGTCG
CGGAGGCCATGGATGCGATCGCTGCGGCCGATCTTAGCCAGACGAGCGGGTTCGGCCCATTCGGACCGCA
AGGAATCGGTCAATACACTACATGGCGTGATTTCATATGCGCGATTGCTGATCCCCATGTGTATCACTGG
CAAACTGTGATGGACGACACCGTCAGTGCGTCCGTCGCGCAGGCTCTCGATGAGCTGATGCTTTGGGCCG
AGGACTGCCCCGAAGTCCGGCACCTCGTGCACGCGGATTTCGGCTCCAACAATGTCCTGACGGACAATGG
CCGCATAACAGCGGTCATTGACTGGAGCGAGGCGATGTTCGGGGATTCCCAATACGAGGTCGCCAACATC
TTCTTCTGGAGGCCGTGGTTGGCTTGTATGGAGCAGCAGACGCGCTACTTCGAGCGGAGGCATCCGGAGC
TTGCAGGATCGCCGCGGCTCCGGGCGTATATGCTCCGCATTGGTCTTGACCAACTCTATCAGAGCTTGGT
TGACGGCAATTTCGATGATGCAGCTTGGGCGCAGGGTCGATGCGACGCAATCGTCCGATCCGGAGCCGGG
ACTGTCGGGCGTACACAAATCGCCCGCAGAAGCGCGGCCGTCTGGACCGATGGCTGTGTAGAAGTACTCG
CCGATAGTGGAAACCGACGCCCCAGCACTCGTCCGAGGGCAAAGGAATAGCACGTACTACGAGATTTCGA
TTCCACCGCCGCCTTCTATGAAAGGTTGGGCTTCGGAATCGTTTTCCGGGACGCCGGCTGGATGATCCTC
CAGCGCGGGGATCTCATGCTGGAGTTCTTCGCCCACCCCAACTTGTTTATTGCAGCTTATAATGGTTACA
AATAAAGCAATAGCATCACAAATTTCACAAATAAAGCATTTTTTTCACTGCATTCTAGTTGTGGTTTGTC
CAAACTCATCAATGTATCTTATCATGTCTGTATACCGTCGACCTCTAGCTAGAGCTTGGCGTAATCATGG
TCATAGCTGTTTCCTGTGTGAAATTGTTATCCGCTCACAATTCCACACAACATACGAGCCGGAAGCATAA
AGTGTAAAGCCTGGGGTGCCTAATGAGTGAGCTAACTCACATTAATTGCGTTGCGCTCACTGCCCGCTTT
CCAGTCGGGAAACCTGTCGTGCCAGCTGCATTAATGAATCGGCCAACGCGCGGGGAGAGGCGGTTTGCGT
ATTGGGCGCTCTTCCGCTTCCTCGCTCACTGACTCGCTGCGCTCGGTCGTTCGGCTGCGGCGAGCGGTAT
CAGCTCACTCAAAGGCGGTAATACGGTTATCCACAGAATCAGGGGATAACGCAGGAAAGAACATGTGAGC
AAAAGGCCAGCAAAAGGCCAGGAACCGTAAAAAGGCCGCGTTGCTGGCGTTTTTCCATAGGCTCCGCCCC
CCTGACGAGCATCACAAAAATCGACGCTCAAGTCAGAGGTGGCGAAACCCGACAGGACTATAAAGATACC
AGGCGTTTCCCCCTGGAAGCTCCCTCGTGCGCTCTCCTGTTCCGACCCTGCCGCTTACCGGATACCTGTC
CGCCTTTCTCCCTTCGGGAAGCGTGGCGCTTTCTCATAGCTCACGCTGTAGGTATCTCAGTTCGGTGTAG
GTCGTTCGCTCCAAGCTGGGCTGTGTGCACGAACCCCCCGTTCAGCCCGACCGCTGCGCCTTATCCGGTA
ACTATCGTCTTGAGTCCAACCCGGTAAGACACGACTTATCGCCACTGGCAGCAGCCACTGGTAACAGGAT
TAGCAGAGCGAGGTATGTAGGCGGTGCTACAGAGTTCTTGAAGTGGTGGCCTAACTACGGCTACACTAGA
AGAACAGTATTTGGTATCTGCGCTCTGCTGAAGCCAGTTACCTTCGGAAAAAGAGTTGGTAGCTCTTGAT
CCGGCAAACAAACCACCGCTGGTAGCGGTGGTTTTTTTGTTTGCAAGCAGCAGATTACGCGCAGAAAAAA
AGGATCTCAAGAAGATCCTTTGATCTTTTCTACGGGGTCTGACGCTCAGTGGAACGAAAACTCACGTTAA
GGGATTTTGGTCATGAGATTATCAAAAAGGATCTTCACCTAGATCCTTTTAAATTAAAAATGAAGTTTTA
AATCAATCTAAAGTATATATGAGTAAACTTGGTCTGACAGTTACCAATGCTTAATCAGTGAGGCACCTAT
CTCAGCGATCTGTCTATTTCGTTCATCCATAGTTGCCTGACTCCCCGTCGTGTAGATAACTACGATACGG
GAGGGCTTACCATCTGGCCCCAGTGCTGCAATGATACCGCGAGACCCACGCTCACCGGCTCCAGATTTAT
CAGCAATAAACCAGCCAGCCGGAAGGGCCGAGCGCAGAAGTGGTCCTGCAACTTTATCCGCCTCCATCCA
GTCTATTAATTGTTGCCGGGAAGCTAGAGTAAGTAGTTCGCCAGTTAATAGTTTGCGCAACGTTGTTGCC
ATTGCTACAGGCATCGTGGTGTCACGCTCGTCGTTTGGTATGGCTTCATTCAGCTCCGGTTCCCAACGAT
CAAGGCGAGTTACATGATCCCCCATGTTGTGCAAAAAAGCGGTTAGCTCCTTCGGTCCTCCGATCGTTGT
CAGAAGTAAGTTGGCCGCAGTGTTATCACTCATGGTTATGGCAGCACTGCATAATTCTCTTACTGTCATG
CCATCCGTAAGATGCTTTTCTGTGACTGGTGAGTACTCAACCAAGTCATTCTGAGAATAGTGTATGCGGC
GACCGAGTTGCTCTTGCCCGGCGTCAATACGGGATAATACCGCGCCACATAGCAGAACTTTAAAAGTGCT
CATCATTGGAAAACGTTCTTCGGGGCGAAAACTCTCAAGGATCTTACCGCTGTTGAGATCCAGTTCGATG
TAACCCACTCGTGCACCCAACTGATCTTCAGCATCTTTTACTTTCACCAGCGTTTCTGGGTGAGCAAAAA
CAGGAAGGCAAAATGCCGCAAAAAAGGGAATAAGGGCGACACGGAAATGTTGAATACTCATACTCTTCCT
TTTTCAATATTATTGAAGCATTTATCAGGGTTATTGTCTCATGAGCGGATACATATTTGAATGTATTTAG
AAAAATAAACAAATAGGGGTTCCGCGCACATTTCCCCGAAAAGTGCCACCTGACGTCGACGGATCGGGAG
ATCTCCCGATCCCCTATGGTGCACTCTCAGTACAATCTGCTCTGATGCCGCATAGTTAAGCCAGTATCTG
CTCCCTGCTTGTGTGTTGGAGGTCGCTGAGTAGTGCGCGAGCAAAATTTAAGCTACAACAAGGCAAGGCT
TGACCGACAATTGCATGAAGAATCTGCTTAGGGTTAGGCGTTTTGCGCTGCTTCGCGATGTACGGGCCAG
ATATACGCGTT
