>Addgene plasmid #126593 | FLAG-SENP2 NPm | depositor partial sequence | sequence record 244677 | BGHR
NNNNNNNNGGNCTCTAGACTCGAGCGGCCGCCACTGTGCTGGATATCATTTCACAGCAACTGCTGATGAA
GGATTTCCCACACCATCTTCTTCCGGAAGAGAGGCATCTGGTGCTGAGTAAATGTGATAGGTTTGTCCCT
AGAAATATAATCTGCATATTTACAAGTAAACATTCCACAATCACTCCCATTCAGCTGTTGAGGAATCTCG
TGTGGTTTCATGCTGTGATGGGTCCACTCTAAAAGATTCAGATCACTATTTCTTTTGGTCTTACTTTCAT
CCTGTAAATACTGAAGGAGAATCTCACAGATCCTGTGGCCCTTTTGTCCCATAGAATCCAGATATTTAAG
ACACTTTTTTCTTAGGTCAATCACCACCAGGCTCCAATGTACCTTCCGATGAATAGGCACCAGAATAATT
TCTTGTTCAAAGAGATTTACCCCTTTGGTCCATCGTTTCACTGCTTGGTAACCCCCAGACTTTAATTTAG
GATAGAAGAAAGTACTGAATACATGAAGTGCTGGATAGCCTTGCTTTTTATTTCTTTCCACCAGAAGATT
CATGTAAAAATTAATGACTTCATCATTGAGCCAGTGATAGTTCTTTAATGTTTGTATGTCTCCTCGAGTA
ATTCGCAATTTGAAAGCACTACTTAGGATTTCATCCTGTGGGCCATGGCCTAGGGCATTACTGATTTCCT
TTTCCATGTCCTCTGTAAGTTCAAGGAGATCGTCCGTTCTTCTGTCCCTCTCTTTGCCTGAGCAATTCTT
TTCCTTTGTCTCAATTATTGACACTTTCCTCCTGAGTAAGCCATTGCTTCCACTGCCCGCGCGGGCTCGG
GCCGACACTTCTTCTGATAGGTCAGGCTCCAGTTGGTATCCCCTCCCTACTTTCATTTTCAAATCTGAAT
TCCAACCATCGTNTNTNTATCAGTAATTTTCCCCTTTGAANNCCCTTTTTCACTTNTCAATGAAAAAAAA
AGGTCCCCTTGTTTCAACAAGTCTANNTTGGTTTTGGAAACAAACTGANTTNTTTTGACCCCCGGAATTT
TNNCCTNNNCCCCCCNCCNTTNNGNNNTTANAGGGGCCNNNNNNAATTTTTTNAAAAANNNNGGAAAATT
TNNAANNTTNCNNNAAAAAAAAAANTNNNNNNNACCNNNNTTTTTTAANNNNNNNNNNAAAATTTTNNGN
NNTTNNNTNNTNNNNNCTTNTTTANAAAC
