>Addgene plasmid #126593 | FLAG-SENP2 NPm | depositor partial sequence | sequence record 244678 | CMVF
NNNNNNNNNNCGCAATGGGCGGTAGGCGTGTACGGTGGGAGGTCTATATAAGCAGAGCTCTCCCTATCAG
TGATAGAGATCTCCCTATCAGTGATAGAGATCGTCGACGAGCTCGTTTAGTGAACCGTCAGATCGCCTGG
AGACGCCATCCACGCTGTTTTGACCTCCATAGAAGACACCGGGACCGATCCAGCCTCCGGACTCTAGCGT
TTAAACTTAAGCTTGGTACCATGGACTACAAGGACGACGATGACAAGATCGATGCTGCCAGCTTATTTGG
ATTCCCATTCCAGCTGACCACAAAGCCCATGGTAACTTCTGCTTGTAATGGAACACGGAATGTGGCCCCT
TCAGGAGAGGTATTTTCGAACTCTTCATCTTGTGAACTGACAGGTTCTGGATCCTGGAACAACATGCTGA
AACTGGGTAATAAATCTCCTAATGGAATAAGTGACTATCCAAAGATCAGAGTGACAGTTACCCGAGATCA
GCCACGCAGAGTCCTGCCTTCCTTTGGTTTTACTTTGAACTCAGAAGGCTGTAATAGAAGACCAGGTGGC
CGTCGCCATAGCAAAGGTAATCCAGAGAGTTCTTTAATGTGGAAACCTCAGGAACAGGCTGTAACAGAGA
TGATTTCTGAAGAGAGTGGCAAGGGTCTGAGGCGTCCCCATTGTACTGTGGAGGAGGGTGTTCAAAAAGA
GGAAAGAGAGAAGTACCGAAAGTTATTGGAACGACTTAAAGAAAGTGGTCATGGAAACTCTGTCTGTCCT
GTAACTTCAAATTATCACAGTTCTCAAAGAAGTCAGATGGACACATTAAAGACCAAAGGCTGGGGGGAAG
AGCAAAATCACGGAGTCAAAACAACTCAGTTTGTTCCAAAACAATATAGACTTGTTGAAACAAGGGGACC
TCTATGTTCATTGAGAAGTGAAAAGAGGTGTTCAAAGGGGAAAATTACTGATACAGAGACGATGGTCGGA
ATCAGATTTGAAAATGAAAGTAGGAGGGGATACCAACTGGAGCCTGACCTATCAGAANAAGTGTCGGCCC
GAGCCCGCGCGGGCAGTGGAAGCAATGGCTTACTCAGGAGGAAAGTGTCAATAATTGNNACAAAGGAAAA
NAATTGCTCAGGCAAANAGAGGGANNGAAGAACGGACGATCTCCTTGAACTTANCGAGGANNTGGAAAAG
GAAATCAGTAATGCCCTAGGCCTGGCCCNNNGGATGAAATCCTAAGTANNGCTTTCAAATTGNNAATTAC
TNCAGGAAACTTCAAACTTTAAGAACNTTCCTGGNNCNNGNNNGAANNCTTAATTTTTACTGAANNNNNG
GGGGAAAGAAA
